>Addgene plasmid #153143 | Flag-FOXO4 | addgene full sequence | sequence record 299549 | Addgene NGS Result
CGCCATTCTGCCTGGGGACGTCGGAGCAAGCTTGATTTAGGTGACACTATAGAATACAAGCTACTTGTTC
TTTTTGCAGGATCAGCCACCATGGATTACAAGGACGACGACGATAAGGGATCCCATCGATTCGATCCGGG
GAATGAGAATTCAGCCACAGAGGCTGCCGCGATCATAGACCTAGATCCCGACTTCGAACCCCAGAGCCGT
CCCCGCTCCTGCACCTGGCCCCTTCCCCGACCAGAGATCGCTAACCAGCCGTCCGAGCCGCCCGAGGTGG
AGCCAGATCTGGGGGAAAAGGTACACACGGAGGGGCGCTCAGAGCCGATCCTGTTGCCCTCTCGGCTCCC
AGAGCCGGCCGGGGGCCCCCAGCCCGGAATCCTGGGGGCTGTAACAGGTCCTCGGAAGGGAGGCTCCCGC
CGGAATGCCTGGGGAAATCAGTCATATGCAGAACTCATCAGCCAGGCCATTGAAAGCGCCCCGGAGAAGC
GACTGACACTTGCCCAGATCTACGAGTGGATGGTCCGTACTGTACCCTACTTCAAGGACAAGGGTGACAG
CAACAGCTCAGCAGGATGGAAGAACTCGATCCGCCACAACCTGTCCCTGCACAGCAAGTTCATCAAGGTT
CACAACGAGGCCACCGGCAAAAGCTCTTGGTGGATGCTGAACCCTGAGGGAGGCAAGAGCGGCAAAGCCC
CCCGCCGCCGGGCCGCCTCCATGGATAGCAGCAGCAAGCTGCTCCGGGGCCGCAGTAAAGCCCCCAAGAA
GAAACCATCTGTGCTGCCAGCTCCACCCGAAGGTGCCACTCCAACGAGCCCTGTCGGCCACTTTGCCAAG
TGGTCAGGCAGCCCTTGCTCTCGAAACCGTGAAGAAGCCGATATGTGGACCACCTTCCGTCCACGAAGCA
GTTCAAATGCCAGCAGTGTCAGCACCCGGCTGTCCCCCTTGAGGCCAGAGTCTGAGGTGCTGGCGGAGGA
AATACCAGCTTCAGTCAGCAGTTATGCAGGGGGTGTCCCTCCCACCCTCAATGAAGGTCTAGAGCTGTTA
GATGGGCTCAATCTCACCTCTTCCCATTCCCTGCTATCTCGGAGTGGTCTCTCTGGCTTCTCTTTGCAGC
ATCCTGGGGTTACCGGCCCCTTACACACCTACAGCAGCTCCCTTTTCAGCCCAGCAGAGGGGCCCCTGTC
AGCAGGAGAAGGGTGCTTCTCCAGCTCCCAGGCTCTGGAGGCCCTGCTCACCTCTGATACGCCACCACCC
CCTGCTGACGTCCTCATGACCCAGGTAGATCCCATTCTGTCCCAGGCTCCGACTCTTCTGTTGCTGGGGG
GGCTTCCTTCCTCCAGTAAGCTGGCCACGGGCGTCGGCCTGTGTCCCAAGCCCCTAGAGGCTCCAGGCCC
CAGCAGTCTGGTTCCCACCCTTTCTATGATAGCACCACCTCCAGTCATGGCAAGTGCCCCCATCCCCAAG
GCTCTGGGGACTCCTGTGCTCACACCCCCTACTGAAGCTGCAAGCCAAGACAGAATGCCTCAGGATCTAG
ATCTTGATATGTATATGGAGAACCTGGAGTGTGACATGGATAACATCATCAGTGACCTCATGGATGAGGG
CGAGGGACTGGACTTCAACTTTGAGCCAGATCCCTGAGTCATGCCTGCTCGAGCCTCTAGAACTATAGTG
AGTCGTATTACGTAGATCCAGACATGATAAGATACATTGATGAGTTTGGACAAACCACAACTAGAATGCA
GTGAAAAAAATGCTTTATTTGTGAAATTTGTGATGCTATTGCTTTATTTGTAACCATTATAAGCTGCAAT
AAACAAGTTAACAACAACAATTGCATTCATTTTATGTTTCAGGTTCAGGGGGAGGTGTGGGAGGTTTTTT
AATTCGCGGCCGCGGCGCCAATGCATTGGGCCCGGTACCCAGCTTTTGTTCCCTTTAGTGAGGGTTAATT
GCGCGCTTGGCGTAATCATGGTCATAGCTGTTTCCTGTGTGAAATTGTTATCCGCTCACAATTCCACACA
ACATACGAGCCGGGAGCATAAAGTGTAAAGCCTGGGGTGCCTAATGAGTGAGCTAACTCACATTAATTGC
GTTGCGCTCACTGCCCGCTTTCCAGTCGGGAAACCTGTCGTGCCAGCTGCATTAATGAATCGGCCAACGC
GCGGGGAGAGGCGGTTTGCGTATTGGGCGCTCTTCCGCTTCCTCGCTCACTGACTCGCTGCGCTCGGTCG
TTCGGCTGCGGCGAGCGGTATCAGCTCACTCAAAGGCGGTAATACGGTTATCCACAGAATCAGGGGATAA
CGCAGGAAAGAACATGTGAGCAAAAGGCCAGCAAAAGGCCAGGAACCGTAAAAAGGCCGCGTTGCTGGCG
TTTTTCCATAGGCTCCGCCCCCCTGACGAGCATCACAAAAATCGACGCTCAAGTCAGAGGTGGCGAAACC
CGACAGGACTATAAAGATACCAGGCGTTTCCCCCTGGAAGCTCCCTCGTGCGCTCTCCTGTTCCGACCCT
GCCGCTTACCGGATACCTGTCCGCCTTTCTCCCTTCGGGAAGCGTGGCGCTTTCTCATAGCTCACGCTGT
AGGTATCTCAGTTCGGTGTAGGTCGTTCGCTCCAAGCTGGGCTGTGTGCACGAACCCCCCGTTCAGCCCG
ACCGCTGCGCCTTATCCGGTAACTATCGTCTTGAGTCCAACCCGGTAAGACACGACTTATCGCCACTGGC
AGCAGCCACTGGTAACAGGATTAGCAGAGCGAGGTATGTAGGCGGTGCTACAGAGTTCTTGAAGTGGTGG
CCTAACTACGGCTACACTAGAAGAACAGTATTTGGTATCTGCGCTCTGCTGAAGCCAGTTACCTTCGGAA
AAAGAGTTGGTAGCTCTTGATCCGGCAAACAAACCACCGCTGGTAGCGGTGGTTTTTTTGTTTGCAAGCA
GCAGATTACGCGCAGAAAAAAAGGATCTCAAGAAGATCCTTTGATCTTTTCTACGGGGTCTGACGCTCAG
TGGAACGAAAACTCACGTTAAGGGATTTTGGTCATGAGATTATCAAAAAGGATCTTCACCTAGATCCTTT
TAAATTAAAAATGAAGTTTTAAATCAATCTAAAGTATATATGAGTAAACTTGGTCTGACAGTTACCAATG
CTTAATCAGTGAGGCACCTATCTCAGCGATCTGTCTATTTCGTTCATCCATAGTTGCCTGACTCCCCGTC
GTGTAGATAACTACGATACGGGAGGGCTTACCATCTGGCCCCAGTGCTGCAATGATACCGCGAGACCCAC
GCTCACCGGCTCCAGATTTATCAGCAATAAACCAGCCAGCCGGAAGGGCCGAGCGCAGAAGTGGTCCTGC
AACTTTATCCGCCTCCATCCAGTCTATTAATTGTTGCCGGGAAGCTAGAGTAAGTAGTTCGCCAGTTAAT
AGTTTGCGCAACGTTGTTGCCATTGCTACAGGCATCGTGGTGTCACGCTCGTCGTTTGGTATGGCTTCAT
TCAGCTCCGGTTCCCAACGATCAAGGCGAGTTACATGATCCCCCATGTTGTGCAAAAAAGCGGTTAGCTC
CTTCGGTCCTCCGATCGTTGTCAGAAGTAAGTTGGCCGCAGTGTTATCACTCATGGTTATGGCAGCACTG
CATAATTCTCTTACTGTCATGCCATCCGTAAGATGCTTTTCTGTGACTGGTGAGTACTCAACCAAGTCAT
TCTGAGAATAGTGTATGCGGCGACCGAGTTGCTCTTGCCCGGCGTCAATACGGGATAATACCGCGCCACA
TAGCAGAACTTTAAAAGTGCTCATCATTGGAAAACGTTCTTCGGGGCGAAAACTCTCAAGGATCTTACCG
CTGTTGAGATCCAGTTCGATGTAACCCACTCGTGCACCCAACTGATCTTCAGCATCTTTTACTTTCACCA
GCGTTTCTGGGTGAGCAAAAACAGGAAGGCAAAATGCCGCAAAAAAGGGAATAAGGGCGACACGGAAATG
TTGAATACTCATACTCTTCCTTTTTCAATATTATTGAAGCATTTATCAGGGTTATTGTCTCATGAGCGGA
TACATATTTGAATGTATTTAGAAAAATAAACAAATAGGGGTTCCGCGCACATTTCCCCGAAAAGTGCCAC
CTAAATTGTAAGCGTTAATATTTTGTTAAAATTCGCGTTAAATTTTTGTTAAATCAGCTCATTTTTTAAC
CAATAGGCCGAAATCGGCAAAATCCCTTATAAATCAAAAGAATAGACCGAGATAGGGT
[37 nt withheld, positions 4259-4295]
AAAGAACGTGGACTCCAACGTCAAAGG
[49 nt withheld, positions 4323-4371]
T
[91 nt withheld, positions 4373-4463]
G
[124 nt withheld, positions 4465-4588]
CCCATTCGCCATTCAGGCTGCGCAACTGTTGGGAAGGGCGATCGGTGCGGGCCTCTTCGCTATTACGCCA
GTCGACCGCCAATTCAATATGGCGTATATGGACTCATGCCAATTCAATATGGTGGATCTGGACCTGTGCC
AATTCAATATGGCGTATATGGACTCGTGCCAATTCAATATGGTGGATCTGGACCCCAGCCAATTCAATAT
GGCGGACTTGGCACCATGCCAATTCAATATGGCGGACCTGGCACTGTGCCAACTGGGGAGGGGTCTACTT
GGCACGGTGCCAAGTTTGAGGAGGGGTCTTGGCCCTGTGCCAAGTCCGCCATATTGAATTGGCATGGTGC
CAATAATGGCGGCCATATTGGCTATATGCCAGGATCAATATATAGGCAATATCCAATATGGCCCTATGCC
AATATGGCTATTGGCCAGGTTCAATACTATGTATTGGCCCTATGCCATATAGTATTCCATATATGGGTTT
TCCTATTGACGTAGATAGCCCCTCCCAATGGGCGGTCCCATATACCATATATGGGGCTTCCTAATACCGC
CCATAGCCACTCCCCCATTGACGTCAATGGTCTCTATATATGGTCTTTCCTATTGACGTCATATGGGCGG
TCCTATTGACGTATATGGCGCCTCCCCCATTGACGTCAATTACGGTAAATGGCCCGCCTGGCTCAATGCC
CATTGACGTCAATAGGACCACCCACCATTGACGTCAATGGGATGGCTCATTGCCCATTCATATCCGTTCT
CACGCCCCCTATTGACGTCAATGACGGTAAATGGCCCACTTGGCAGTACATCAATATCTATTAATAGTAA
CTTGGCAAGTACATTACTATTGGAAGTACGCCAGGGTACATTGGCAGTACTCCCATTGACGTCAATGGCG
GTAAATGGCCCGCGATGGCTGCCAAGTACATCCCCATTGACGTCAATGGGGAGGGGCAATGACGCAAATG
GGCGTTCCATTGACGTAAATGGGCGGTAGGCGTGCCTAATGGGAGGTCTATATAAGCAATGCTCGTTTAG
GGAAC
Features (pLannotate 1.2.2; 16 found; start..end, strand, type, name):
     35..53      +  promoter       SP6 promoter: promoter for bacteriophage SP6 RNA polymerase
     94..110     +  CDS            FLAG (fragment): FLAG® epitope tag, followed by an enterokinase cleavage site
    133..1644    +  CDS            FOXO4: FOXO4_HUMAN - Also known as AFX, AFX1, MLLT7. Experimental evidence at protein level: Swiss-Prot protein existence level 1. Transcription factor involved in the regulation of the insulin signaling pathway. Binds to insulin-response elements (IREs) and can activate transcription of IGFBP1. Down-regulates expression of HIF1A and suppresses hypoxia-induced transcriptional activation of HIF1A-modulated genes. Also involved in negative regulation of the cell cycle. Involved in increased proteasome activity in embryonic stem cells (ESCs) by activating expression of PSMD11 in ESCs, leading to enhance
   1673..1690    -  promoter       T7 promoter (fragment): promoter for bacteriophage T7 RNA polymerase
   1695..1829    -  polyA_signal   SV40 poly(A) signal: SV40 polyadenylation signal
   1942..1960    -  promoter       T3 promoter: promoter for bacteriophage T3 RNA polymerase
   2005..2021    -  protein_bind   lac operator: The lac repressor binds to the lac operator to inhibit transcription in E. coli. This inhibition can be relieved by adding lactose or isopropyl-β-D-thiogalactopyranoside (IPTG). lac repressor encoded by lacI
   2029..2059    -  promoter       lac promoter: promoter for the E. coli lac operon
   2074..2095    -  protein_bind   CAP binding site: CAP binding activates transcription in the presence of cAMP. E. coli catabolite activator protein
   2108..2200    -  CDS            lacI (fragment): lac repressor; lacI; The lac repressor binds to the lac operator to inhibit transcription in E. coli. This inhibition can be relieved by adding lactose or isopropyl-β-D-thiogalactopyranoside (IPTG).
   2383..2971    -  rep_origin     ori: high-copy-number ColE1/pMB1/pBR322/pUC origin of replication
   3142..4002    -  CDS            AmpR: β-lactamase; bla; confers resistance to ampicillin, carbenicillin, and related antibiotics
   4003..4107    -  promoter       AmpR promoter: bla
   4160..4588    -  rep_origin     f1 ori (sequence partly withheld): f1 bacteriophage origin of replication; arrow indicates direction of (+) strand synthesis
   4593..4659    -  CDS            lacZα (fragment): LacZα fragment of β-galactosidase; lacZ fragment
   4666..5643    +  promoter       CMV IE94 promoter: enhancer/promoter region of simian cytomegalovirus major immediate early transcription unit IE94
