[The description below was written by a language model from this plasmid's Addgene catalogue record and pLannotate feature annotations shown in this document.]
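Description:
Flag-FOXO4 is a mammalian expression plasmid built on the pCS2+ N-flag backbone, carrying the human FOXO4 coding sequence (also known as AFX, AFX1 or MLLT7) as an insert of about 1.5 kb in a sequenced construct of 5,643 nt. It is propagated in E. coli as a high-copy plasmid through a ColE1/pUC-type origin and selected with ampicillin via the β-lactamase gene and its native promoter. An f1 phage origin is also present, along with remnants of lac regulatory elements (lac promoter, operator, CAP site, and lacI and lacZα fragments) that are leftovers of the cloning vector lineage rather than functional parts of the expression unit.

Expression is driven by the simian cytomegalovirus IE94 enhancer/promoter, which sits upstream of the insert across the plasmid's numbering origin, and transcripts are terminated by an SV40 polyadenylation signal. The backbone supplies an N-terminal Flag epitope in frame with FOXO4, which was cloned between ClaI and XhoI sites that both remain intact, so the protein can be detected or immunoprecipitated with anti-Flag antibodies. An SP6 promoter lies between the CMV promoter and the tag, which in pCS2-type vectors allows in vitro transcription of sense RNA, and T7 and T3 promoters flank the polyadenylation region in the opposite orientation.

FOXO4 is a forkhead transcription factor involved in insulin signalling and negative regulation of the cell cycle. The plasmid belongs to a uniform expression library of FOX family transcription factors and is intended for expressing Flag-tagged human FOXO4 in mammalian cells.
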