Addgene plasmid #153143: Flag-FOXO4
Purpose: Expression of Flag tagged human FOXO4 in mammalian cells
Depositing lab: Stefan Koch. Depositing organization: Linkopings Universitet. Publication: A uniform expression library for the exploration of FOX transcription factor biology. Moparthi L, Koch S. Differentiation. 2020 Sep - Oct;115:30-36. doi: 10.1016/j.diff.2020.08.002. Epub 2020 Aug 20. PubMed 32858261.
Backbone
  Vector backbone: pCS2+ N-flag
  Backbone size w/o insert (bp): 4131
  Vector type: Mammalian Expression
Growth in bacteria
  Bacterial resistance: Ampicillin, 100 μg/mL
  Growth temperature: 37°C
  Growth strain: DH5alpha
  Copy number: High Copy
Gene/Insert
  Gene/Insert name: human FOXO4
  Species: H. sapiens (human)
  Insert size (bp): 1527
  Entrez Gene: FOXO4 (a.k.a. AFX, AFX1, MLLT7)
  Promoter: CMV IE94
  Tag / fusion protein: Flag (N terminal on backbone)
  Cloning method: Restriction Enzyme; 5′ cloning site ClaI (not destroyed); 3′ cloning site XhoI (not destroyed)
  Sequencing primers: 5′ SP6; 3′ EBV-rev
Terms and licenses: Academic/Nonprofit Terms; Industry Terms: Not Available to Industry
How to cite: Flag-FOXO4 was a gift from Stefan Koch (Addgene plasmid # 153143 ; http://n2t.net/addgene:153143 ; RRID:Addgene_153143)
