>Addgene plasmid #153143 | Flag-FOXO4 | depositor partial sequence | sequence record 296346 | hFOXO4 gene sequence
ATGGATCCGGGGAATGAGAATTCAGCCACAGAGGCTGCCGCGATCATAGACCTAGATCCCGACTTCGAAC
CCCAGAGCCGTCCCCGCTCCTGCACCTGGCCCCTTCCCCGACCAGAGATCGCTAACCAGCCGTCCGAGCC
GCCCGAGGTGGAGCCAGATCTGGGGGAAAAGGTACACACGGAGGGGCGCTCAGAGCCGATCCTGTTGCCC
TCTCGGCTCCCAGAGCCGGCCGGGGGCCCCCAGCCCGGAATCCTGGGGGCTGTAACAGGTCCTCGGAAGG
GAGGCTCCCGCCGGAATGCCTGGGGAAATCAGTCATATGCAGAACTCATCAGCCAGGCCATTGAAAGCGC
CCCGGAGAAGCGACTGACACTTGCCCAGATCTACGAGTGGATGGTCCGTACTGTACCCTACTTCAAGGAC
AAGGGTGACAGCAACAGCTCAGCAGGATGGAAGAACTCGATCCGCCACAACCTGTCCCTGCACAGCAAGT
TCATCAAGGTTCACAACGAGGCCACCGGCAAAAGCTCTTGGTGGATGCTGAACCCTGAGGGAGGCAAGAG
CGGCAAAGCCCCCCGCCGCCGGGCCGCCTCCATGGATAGCAGCAGCAAGCTGCTCCGGGGCCGCAGTAAA
GCCCCCAAGAAGAAACCATCTGTGCTGCCAGCTCCACCCGAAGGTGCCACTCCAACGAGCCCTGTCGGCC
ACTTTGCCAAGTGGTCAGGCAGCCCTTGCTCTCGAAACCGTGAAGAAGCCGATATGTGGACCACCTTCCG
TCCACGAAGCAGTTCAAATGCCAGCAGTGTCAGCACCCGGCTGTCCCCCTTGAGGCCAGAGTCTGAGGTG
CTGGCGGAGGAAATACCAGCTTCAGTCAGCAGTTATGCAGGGGGTGTCCCTCCCACCCTCAATGAAGGTC
TAGAGCTGTTAGATGGGCTCAATCTCACCTCTTCCCATTCCCTGCTATCTCGGAGTGGTCTCTCTGGCTT
CTCTTTGCAGCATCCTGGGGTTACCGGCCCCTTACACACCTACAGCAGCTCCCTTTTCAGCCCAGCAGAG
GGGCCCCTGTCAGCAGGAGAAGGGTGCTTCTCCAGCTCCCAGGCTCTGGAGGCCCTGCTCACCTCTGATA
CGCCACCACCCCCTGCTGACGTCCTCATGACCCAGGTAGATCCCATTCTGTCCCAGGCTCCGACTCTTCT
GTTGCTGGGGGGGCTTCCTTCCTCCAGTAAGCTGGCCACGGGCGTCGGCCTGTGTCCCAAGCCCCTAGAG
GCTCCAGGCCCCAGCAGTCTGGTTCCCACCCTTTCTATGATAGCACCACCTCCAGTCATGGCAAGTGCCC
CCATCCCCAAGGCTCTGGGGACTCCTGTGCTCACACCCCCTACTGAAGCTGCAAGCCAAGACAGAATGCC
TCAGGATCTAGATCTTGATATGTATATGGAGAACCTGGAGTGTGACATGGATAACATCATCAGTGACCTC
ATGGATGAGGGCGAGGGACTGGACTTCAACTTTGAGCCAGATCCCTGA
